>Addgene plasmid #82191 | pDONR223_BAX_WT | addgene full sequence | sequence record 164054 | Addgene NGS result 5'--3'
GGGGTACAGTCTATGCCTCGGGCATCCAAGCAGCAAGCGCGTTACGCCGTGGGTCGATGTTTGATGTTAT
GGAGCAGCAACGATGTTACGCAGCAGGGCAGTCGCCCTAAAACAAAGTTAAACATTATGAGGGAAGCGGT
GATCGCCGAAGTATCGACTCAACTATCAGAGGTAGTTGGCGTCATCGAGCGCCATCTCGAACCGACGTTG
CTGGCCGTACATTTGTACGGCTCCGCAGTGGATGGCGGCCTGAAGCCACACAGTGATATTGATTTGCTGG
TTACGGTGACCGTAAGGCTTGATGAAACAACGCGGCGAGCTTTGATCAACGACCTTTTGGAAACTTCGGC
TTCCCCTGGAGAGAGCGAGATTCTCCGCGCTGTAGAAGTCACCATTGTTGTGCACGACGACATCATTCCG
TGGCGTTATCCAGCTAAGCGCGAACTGCAATTTGGAGAATGGCAGCGCAATGACATTCTTGCAGGTATCT
TCGAGCCAGCCACGATCGACATTGATCTGGCTATCTTGCTGACAAAAGCAAGAGAACATAGCGTTGCCTT
GGTAGGTCCAGCGGCGGAGGAACTCTTTGATCCGGTTCCTGAACAGGATCTATTTGAGGCGCTAAATGAA
ACCTTAACGCTATGGAACTCGCCGCCCGACTGGGCTGGCGATGAGCGAAATGTAGTGCTTACGTTGTCCC
GCATTTGGTACAGCGCAGTAACCGGCAAAATCGCGCCGAAGGATGTCGCTGCCGACTGGGCAATGGAGCG
CCTGCCGGCCCAGTATCAGCCCGTCATACTTGAAGCTAGACAGGCTTATCTTGGACAAGAAGAAGATCGC
TTGGCCTCGCGCGCAGATCAGTTGGAAGAATTTGTCCACTACGTGAAAGGCGAGATCACCAAGGTAGTCG
GCAAATAACCCTCGAGCCACCCATGACCAAAATCCCTTAACGTGAGTTACGCGTCGTTCCACTGAGCGTC
AGACCCCGTAGAAAAGATCAAAGGATCTTCTTGAGATCCTTTTTTTCTGCGCGTAATCTGCTGCTTGCAA
ACAAAAAAACCACCGCTACCAGCGGTGGTTTGTTTGCCGGATCAAGAGCTACCAACTCTTTTTCCGAAGG
TAACTGGCTTCAGCAGAGCGCAGATACCAAATACTGTTCTTCTAGTGTAGCCGTAGTTAGGCCACCACTT
CAAGAACTCTGTAGCACCGCCTACATACCTCGCTCTGCTAATCCTGTTACCAGTGGCTGCTGCCAGTGGC
GATAAGTCGTGTCTTACCGGGTTGGACTCAAGACGATAGTTACCGGATAAGGCGCAGCGGTCGGGCTGAA
CGGGGGGTTCGTGCACACAGCCCAGCTTGGAGCGAACGACCTACACCGAACTGAGATACCTACAGCGTGA
GCTATGAGAAAGCGCCACGCTTCCCGAAGGGAGAAAGGCGGACAGGTATCCGGTAAGCGGCAGGGTCGGA
ACAGGAGAGCGCACGAGGGAGCTTCCAGGGGGAAACGCCTGGTATCTTTATAGTCCTGTCGGGTTTCGCC
ACCTCTGACTTGAGCGTCGATTTTTGTGATGCTCGTCAGGGGGGCGGAGCCTATGGAAAAACGCCAGCAA
CGCGGCCTTTTTACGGTTCCTGGCCTTTTGCTGGCCTTTTGCTCACATGTTCTTTCCTGCGTTATCCCCT
GATTCTGTGGATAACCGTATTACCGCCTTTGAGTGAGCTGATACCGCTCGCCGCAGCCGAACGACCGAGC
GCAGCGAGTCAGTGAGCGAGGAAGCGGAAGAGCGCCCAATACGCAAACCGCCTCTCCCCGCGCGTTGGCC
GATTCATTAATGCAGCTGGCACGACAGGTTTCCCGACTGGAAAGCGGGCAGTGAGCGCAACGCAATTAAT
ACGCGTACCGCTAGCCAGGAAGAGTTTGTAGAAACGCAAAAAGGCCATCCGTCAGGATGGCCTTCTGCTT
AGTTTGATGCCTGGCAGTTTATGGCGGGCGTCCTGCCCGCCACCCTCCGGGCCGTTGCTTCACAACGTTC
AAATCCGCTCCCGGCGGATTTGTCCTACTCAGGAGAGCGTTCACCGACAAACAACAGATAAAACGAAAGG
CCCAGTCTTCCGACTGAGCCTTTCGTTTTATTTGATGCCTGGCAGTTCCCTACTCTCGCGTTAACGCTAG
CATGGATGTTTTCCCAGTCACGACGTTGTAAAACGACGGCCAGTCTTAAGCTCGGGCCCCAAATAATGAT
TTTATTTTGACTGATAGTGACCTGTTCGTTGCAACAAATTGATGAGCAATGCTTTTTTATAATGCCAACT
TTGTACAAAAAAGTTGGCATGGACGGGTCCGGGGAGCAGCCCAGAGGCGGGGGGCCCACCAGCTCTGAGC
AGATCATGAAGACAGGGGCCCTTTTGCTTCAGGGTTTCATCCAGGATCGAGCAGGGCGAATGGGGGGGGA
GGCACCCGAGCTGGCCCTGGACCCGGTGCCTCAGGATGCGTCCACCAAGAAGCTGAGCGAGTGTCTCAAG
CGCATCGGGGACGAACTGGACAGTAACATGGAGCTGCAGAGGATGATTGCCGCCGTGGACACAGACTCCC
CCCGAGAGGTCTTTTTCCGAGTGGCAGCTGACATGTTTTCTGACGGCAACTTCAACTGGGGCCGGGTTGT
CGCCCTTTTCTACTTTGCCAGCAAACTGGTGCTCAAGGCCCTGTGCACCAAGGTGCCGGAACTGATCAGA
ACCATCATGGGCTGGACATTGGACTTCCTCCGGGAGCGGCTGTTGGGCTGGATCCAAGACCAGGGTGGTT
GGGACGGCCTCCTCTCCTACTTTGGGACGCCCACGTGGCAGACCGTGACCATCTTTGTGGCGGGAGTGCT
CACCGCCTCACTCACCATCTGGAAGAAGATGGGCTGCCCAACTTTCTTGTACAAAGTTGGCATTATAAGA
AAGCATTGCTTATCAATTTGTTGCAACGAACAGGTCACTATCAGTCAAAATAAAATCATTATTTGCCATC
CAGCTGATATCCCCTATAGTGAGTCGTATTACATGGTCATAGCTGTTTCCTGGCAGCTCTGGCCCGTGTC
TCAAAATCTCTGATGTTACATTGCACAAGATAAAAATATATCATCATGCCTCCTCTAGACCAGCCAGGAC
AGAAATGCCTCGACTTCGCTGCTACCCAAGGTTGCCGGGTGACGCACACCGTGGAAACGGATGAAGGCAC
GAACCCAGTGGACATAAGCCTGTTCGGTTCGTAAGCTGTAATGCAAGTAGCGTATGCGCTCACGCAACTG
GTCCAGAACCTTGACCGAACGCAGCGGTGGTAACGGCGCAGTGGCGGTTTTCATGGCTTGTTATGACTGT
TTTTTT
Features (pLannotate 1.2.2; 12 found; start..end, strand, type, name):
     64..120     +  CDS            GmR (fragment): gentamycin acetyltransferase; aacC1; confers resistance to gentamycin
    127..918     +  CDS            SmR: aminoglycoside adenylyltransferase (Murphy, 1985); aadA; confers resistance to spectinomycin and streptomycin
   1011..1599    +  rep_origin     ori: high-copy-number ColE1/pMB1/pBR322/pUC origin of replication
   1782..1874    +  CDS            lacI (fragment): lac repressor; lacI; The lac repressor binds to the lac operator to inhibit transcription in E. coli. This inhibition can be relieved by adding lactose or isopropyl-β-D-thiogalactopyranoside (IPTG).
   1929..1956    -  terminator     rrnB T2 terminator: transcription terminator T2 from the E. coli rrnB gene
   2088..2131    +  terminator     rrnB T1 terminator: Escherichia coli rrnB; transcription terminator T1 from the E. coli rrnB gene
   2178..2214    -  CDS            lacZα (fragment): LacZα fragment of β-galactosidase; lacZ fragment
   2231..2326    +  protein_bind   attL3: mutant version of attL; recombination site for the Gateway® LR reaction LR Clonase™
   2329..2904    +  CDS            BAX: BAX_HUMAN - Also known as BCL2L4. Experimental evidence at protein level: Swiss-Prot protein existence level 1. Plays a role in the mitochondrial apoptotic process. Under normal conditions, BAX is largely cytosolic via constant retrotranslocation from mitochondria to the cytosol mediated by BCL2L1/Bcl-xL, which avoids accumulation of toxic BAX levels at the mitochondrial outer membrane (MOM) (PubMed:21458670). Under stress conditions, undergoes a conformation change that causes translocation to the mitochondrion membrane, leading to the release of cytochrome c that then triggers apoptosis. Pro
   2907..3005    -  protein_bind   attL2: mutant version of attL; recombination site for the Gateway® LR reaction LR Clonase™
   3023..3041    -  promoter       T7 promoter: promoter for bacteriophage T7 RNA polymerase
   3231..3254    +  promoter       Pc promoter (fragment): intI1 (promoter lies within the coding sequence); class 1 integron promoter
