[The description below was written by a language model from this plasmid's Addgene catalogue record and pLannotate feature annotations shown in this document.]
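Description:
pDONR223_BAX_WT is a Gateway entry clone built on the Invitrogen pDONR223 backbone, carrying the wild-type human BAX (BCL2L4) open reading frame. It is part of the Target Accelerator Plasmid Collection, a set of wild-type and variant cancer gene clones. The sequenced plasmid is 3,366 nt and is maintained in E. coli at high copy from a ColE1/pUC-type origin. Selection is with spectinomycin, conferred by the aadA aminoglycoside adenylyltransferase gene (SmR). A fragment of a class 1 integron Pc promoter and a short remnant of a gentamicin acetyltransferase gene lie upstream of this marker. Small lacI and lacZα fragments are also annotated and appear to be non-functional backbone remnants.

The 576-bp BAX coding sequence, encoding a pro-apoptotic protein that acts at the mitochondrial outer membrane to release cytochrome c, sits between two attL recombination sites. The annotation tool labels these attL3 and attL2. These sites allow LR Clonase-mediated transfer of the ORF into any compatible Gateway destination vector. The record lists no promoter for the insert, so the plasmid is a shuttle and archival clone rather than an expression construct. The annotated T7 promoter sits outside the attL2 site on the opposite strand to the ORF. rrnB T1 and T2 terminators upstream of the cassette insulate the insert from read-through transcription in bacteria, which is useful for a potentially toxic gene.

The depositor notes that the clone is in the "open" configuration, with no stop codon immediately following the insert. After recombination the ORF can therefore be read through into a C-terminal tag supplied by the destination vector. Typical use is generating expression constructs that serve as the wild-type reference in functional comparisons of cancer-associated alleles.
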