Addgene plasmid #82191: pDONR223_BAX_WT
Purpose: Gateway Donor vector containing BAX , part of the Target Accelerator Plasmid Collection.
Depositing lab: Jesse Boehm & William Hahn & David Root. Depositing organization: Broad Institute. Publication: Systematic Functional Interrogation of Rare Cancer Variants Identifies Oncogenic Alleles. Kim E, Ilic N, Shrestha Y, Zou L, Kamburov A, Zhu C, Yang X, Lubonja R, Tran N, Nguyen C, Lawrence MS, Piccioni F, Bagul M, Doench JG, Chouinard CR, Wu X, Hogstrom L, Natoli T, Tamayo P, Horn H, Corsello SM, Lage K, Root DE, Subramanian A, Golub TR, Getz G, Boehm JS, Hahn WC. Cancer Discov. 2016 Jul;6(7):714-26. doi: 10.1158/2159-8290.CD-16-0160. Epub 2016 May 4. PubMed 27147599.
Backbone
  Vector backbone: pDONR223
  Backbone manufacturer: Invitrogen
  Backbone size w/o insert (bp): 2790
  Vector type: Gateway Entry vector
Growth in bacteria
  Bacterial resistance: Spectinomycin, 50 μg/mL
  Growth temperature: 37°C
  Growth strain: DH5alpha
  Copy number: High Copy
Gene/Insert
  Gene/Insert name: BAX
  Species: H. sapiens (human)
  Mutation: WT
  GenBank ID: NM_138761.3
  Entrez Gene: BAX (a.k.a. BCL2L4)
  Promoter: None
  Cloning method: Gateway Cloning
  Sequencing primers: 5′ M13pUC-fwd; 3′ M13-Rev
Terms and licenses: Academic/Nonprofit Terms; Industry Terms: Not Available to Industry
Depositor comments: Open state: NO stop codon immediately follows insert. Supporting reference: Systematic morphological profiling of human gene and allele function via Cell Painting. Rohban MH, et al. Elife. 2017, Mar 18;6. pii: e24060. PubMed PMID 28315521
How to cite: pDONR223_BAX_WT was a gift from Jesse Boehm & William Hahn & David Root (Addgene plasmid # 82191 ; http://n2t.net/addgene:82191 ; RRID:Addgene_82191)
