>Addgene plasmid #82191 | pDONR223_BAX_WT | depositor partial sequence | sequence record 155562 | Insert sequence
ATGGACGGGTCCGGGGAGCAGCCCAGAGGCGGGGGGCCCACCAGCTCTGAGCAGATCATGAAGACAGGGG
CCCTTTTGCTTCAGGGTTTCATCCAGGATCGAGCAGGGCGAATGGGGGGGGAGGCACCCGAGCTGGCCCT
GGACCCGGTGCCTCAGGATGCGTCCACCAAGAAGCTGAGCGAGTGTCTCAAGCGCATCGGGGACGAACTG
GACAGTAACATGGAGCTGCAGAGGATGATTGCCGCCGTGGACACAGACTCCCCCCGAGAGGTCTTTTTCC
GAGTGGCAGCTGACATGTTTTCTGACGGCAACTTCAACTGGGGCCGGGTTGTCGCCCTTTTCTACTTTGC
CAGCAAACTGGTGCTCAAGGCCCTGTGCACCAAGGTGCCGGAACTGATCAGAACCATCATGGGCTGGACA
TTGGACTTCCTCCGGGAGCGGCTGTTGGGCTGGATCCAAGACCAGGGTGGTTGGGACGGCCTCCTCTCCT
ACTTTGGGACGCCCACGTGGCAGACCGTGACCATCTTTGTGGCGGGAGTGCTCACCGCCTCACTCACCAT
CTGGAAGAAGATGGGC
